Addgene plasmid #187790: MAC_C_RYK
Purpose: MAC-tagged gene expression of human RYK
Depositing lab: Markku Varjosalo. Publication: Physical and functional interactome atlas of human receptor tyrosine kinases. Salokas K, Liu X, Ohman T, Chowdhury I, Gawriyski L, Keskitalo S, Varjosalo M. EMBO Rep. 2022 Apr 5:e54041. doi: 10.15252/embr.202154041. PubMed 35384245.
Backbone
  Vector backbone: MAC-tag-C
  Vector type: Mammalian Expression
Growth in bacteria
  Bacterial resistance: Ampicillin, 100 μg/mL
  Growth temperature: 37°C
  Growth strain: DH5alpha
  Copy number: High Copy
Gene/Insert
  Gene/Insert name: RYK
  Species: H. sapiens (human)
  Entrez Gene: RYK (a.k.a. D3S3195, JTK5, JTK5A, RYK1)
  Cloning method: Gateway Cloning
Terms and licenses: Academic/Nonprofit Terms; Industry Terms: Not Available to Industry
How to cite: MAC_C_RYK was a gift from Markku Varjosalo (Addgene plasmid # 187790 ; http://n2t.net/addgene:187790 ; RRID:Addgene_187790)
