[The description below was written by a language model from this plasmid's Addgene catalogue record and pLannotate feature annotations shown in this document.]
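Description:
MAC_C_RYK is a mammalian expression plasmid of about 8.2 kb. It carries the human receptor tyrosine kinase-like protein RYK fused at its C-terminus to the MAC-tag, and it was built by Gateway recombination into the MAC-tag-C backbone. It is propagated in E. coli through a high-copy ColE1/pUC-type origin with ampicillin selection (AmpR under its own bla promoter). Short fragments annotated as f1 ori, lac promoter/operator and bom appear to be backbone remnants.

The expression cassette starts with the CMV immediate-early enhancer and promoter. These are followed directly by short sequences that the annotation tool matched to tet-operator-containing promoters, which suggests a tetracycline-regulatable CMV/TetO arrangement that would be repressed in cells expressing the Tet repressor. The catalogue record does not itself state inducibility. The RYK open reading frame lies between attB1 and attB2 sites left by Gateway cloning. Downstream of attB2 is a coding sequence matching E. coli BirA biotin ligase, and the cassette ends with a bGH polyadenylation signal. The BirA-derived module provides the proximity-biotinylation part of the tag. The table does not annotate any additional affinity epitopes in the stretch between attB2 and birA.

After the cassette comes an FRT site placed immediately upstream of a hygromycin resistance gene with an SV40 poly(A). No complete promoter is annotated for this gene. This layout is typical of Flp-mediated integration vectors, where recombination at a genomic FRT site supplies the promoter and allows hygromycin selection of isogenic stable lines. The associated publication title and the stated purpose point to tagged RYK expression for mapping the physical and functional interactions of human receptor tyrosine kinases.
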