Features (pLannotate 1.2.2; 24 found; start..end, strand, type, name):
    140..519     +  enhancer       CMV enhancer: human cytomegalovirus immediate early enhancer
    520..723     +  promoter       CMV promoter: human cytomegalovirus (CMV) immediate early promoter
    725..744     +  promoter       PLtetO-1 promoter (fragment): modified phage lambda PL promoter with tet operator sites (Lutz and Bujard, 1997)
    746..765     +  promoter       PLtetO-1 promoter (fragment): modified phage lambda PL promoter with tet operator sites (Lutz and Bujard, 1997)
    773..806     +  promoter       TRE3GV promoter (fragment): 3rd-generation Tet-responsive promoter that can be activated by binding of Tet-On® 3G, optimized for retroviral and lentiviral vectors
    942..962     +  protein_bind   attB1: mutant version of attB; core recombination site for the Gateway® BP reaction BP Clonase™
    983..2812    +  CDS            RYK: RYK_HUMAN - Also known as JTK5A. Experimental evidence at protein level: Swiss-Prot protein existence level 1. May be a coreceptor along with FZD8 of Wnt proteins, such as WNT1, WNT3, WNT3A and WNT5A. Involved in neuron differentiation, axon guidance, corpus callosum establishment and neurite outgrowth. In response to WNT3 stimulation, receptor C-terminal cleavage occurs in its transmembrane region and allows the C-terminal intracellular product to translocate from the cytoplasm to the nucleus where it plays a crucial role in neuronal development. From Homo sapiens (Human).
   2829..2849    -  protein_bind   attB2: mutant version of attB; core recombination site for the Gateway® BP reaction BP Clonase™
   3038..3997    +  CDS            birA: BIRA_ECOLI - Also known as bioR, dhbB. Experimental evidence at protein level: Swiss-Prot protein existence level 1. Acts both as a biotin--[acetyl-CoA-carboxylase] ligase and a biotin-operon repressor. In the presence of ATP, BirA activates biotin to form the BirA-biotinyl-5'-adenylate (BirA-bio-5'-AMP or holoBirA) complex. HoloBirA can either transfer the biotinyl moiety to the biotin carboxyl carrier protein (BCCP) subunit of acetyl-CoA carboxylase, or bind to the biotin operator site and inhibit transcription of the operon. From Escherichia coli (strain K12).
   4047..4271    +  polyA_signal   bGH poly(A) signal: bovine growth hormone polyadenylation signal
   4275..4296    +  promoter       SV40 promoter (fragment): SV40 enhancer and early promoter
   4317..4550    +  rep_origin     f1 ori (fragment) (sequence partly withheld): f1 bacteriophage origin of replication; arrow indicates direction of (+) strand synthesis
   4555..4602    +  protein_bind   FRT: FLP-mediated recombination occurs in the 8-bp core sequence TCTAGAAA (Turan and Bode, 2011). FLP recombinase from the Saccharomyces cerevisiae 2μ plasmid
   4610..5632    +  CDS            HygR: aminoglycoside phosphotransferase from E. coli; aph(4)-Ia; confers resistance to hygromycin
   5642..5767    +  CDS            ble (fragment): BLE_KLEPN - Experimental evidence at protein level: Swiss-Prot protein existence level 1. Binding protein with a strong affinity to the bleomycin family of antibiotics. Binds to CL990; an antimitotic-antibiotic compound. From Klebsiella pneumoniae.
   5762..5883    +  polyA_signal   SV40 poly(A) signal: SV40 polyadenylation signal
   5956..5972    -  protein_bind   lac operator: The lac repressor binds to the lac operator to inhibit transcription in E. coli. This inhibition can be relieved by adding lactose or isopropyl-β-D-thiogalactopyranoside (IPTG). lac repressor encoded by lacI
   5980..6010    -  promoter       lac promoter: promoter for the E. coli lac operon
   6025..6046    -  protein_bind   CAP binding site: CAP binding activates transcription in the presence of cAMP. E. coli catabolite activator protein
   6059..6151    -  CDS            lacI (fragment): lac repressor; lacI; The lac repressor binds to the lac operator to inhibit transcription in E. coli. This inhibition can be relieved by adding lactose or isopropyl-β-D-thiogalactopyranoside (IPTG).
   6334..6922    -  rep_origin     ori: high-copy-number ColE1/pMB1/pBR322/pUC origin of replication
   7093..7953    -  CDS            AmpR: β-lactamase; bla; confers resistance to ampicillin, carbenicillin, and related antibiotics
   7954..8058    -  promoter       AmpR promoter: bla
   8117..8169    -  misc_feature   bom (fragment): basis of mobility region from pBR322
>Addgene plasmid #187790 | MAC_C_RYK | addgene full sequence | sequence record 372409 | Addgene NGS Result
GTGTTGGAGGTCGCTGAGTAGTGCGCGAGCAAAATTTAAGCTACAACAAGGCAAGGCTTGACCGACAATT
GCATGAAGAATCTGCTTAGGGTTAGGCGTTTTGCGCTGCTTCGCGATGTACGGGCCAGATATACGCGTTG
ACATTGATTATTGACTAGTTATTAATAGTAATCAATTACGGGGTCATTAGTTCATAGCCCATATATGGAG
TTCCGCGTTACATAACTTACGGTAAATGGCCCGCCTGGCTGACCGCCCAACGACCCCCGCCCATTGACGT
CAATAATGACGTATGTTCCCATAGTAACGCCAATAGGGACTTTCCATTGACGTCAATGGGTGGAGTATTT
ACGGTAAACTGCCCACTTGGCAGTACATCAAGTGTATCATATGCCAAGTACGCCCCCTATTGACGTCAAT
GACGGTAAATGGCCCGCCTGGCATTATGCCCAGTACATGACCTTATGGGACTTTCCTACTTGGCAGTACA
TCTACGTATTAGTCATCGCTATTACCATGGTGATGCGGTTTTGGCAGTACATCAATGGGCGTGGATAGCG
GTTTGACTCACGGGGATTTCCAAGTCTCCACCCCATTGACGTCAATGGGAGTTTGTTTTGGCACCAAAAT
CAACGGGACTTTCCAAAATGTCGTAACAACTCCGCCCCATTGACGCAAATGGGCGGTAGGCGTGTACGGT
GGGAGGTCTATATAAGCAGAGCTCTCCCTATCAGTGATAGAGATCTCCCTATCAGTGATAGAGATCGTCG
ACGAGCTCGTTTAGTGAACCGTCAGATCGCCTGGAGACGCCATCCACGCTGTTTTGACCTCCATAGAAGA
CACCGGGACCGATCCAGCCTCCGGACTCTAGCGTTTAAACTTAAGCTTGGTACCGAGCTCGGATCCACTA
GTCCAGTGTGGTGGAATTCTGCAGATATCAACAAGTTTGTACAAAAAAGCAGAAGGGCCGTCAAGGCCCA
CCATGCGTGGGGCGGCGCGGCTGGGGCGGCCGGGCCGGAGTTGCCTCCCGGGGGCCCGCGGCCTGAGGGC
CCCGCCGCCGCCGCCGCTGCTGCTTCTGCTTGCGCTGTTGCCGCTGCTGCCCGCGCCTGGCGCTGCCGCC
GCCCCCGCCCCGCGGCCCCCGGAGCTGCAGTCGGCTTCCGCGGGGCCCAGCGTGAGTCTCTACCTGAGCG
AGGACGAGGTGCGCCGGCTGATCGGTCTTGATGCAGAACTTTATTATGTGAGAAATGACCTTATTAGTCA
CTACGCTCTATCCTTTAGTCTGTTAGTACCCAGTGAGACAAATTTCCTGCACTTCACCTGGCATGCGAAG
TCCAAGGTTGAATATAAGCTGGGATTCCAAGTGGACAATGTTTTGGCAATGGATATGCCCCAGGTCAACA
TTTCTGTTCAGGGGGAAGTTCCACGCACTTTATCAGTGTTTCGGGTAGAGCTTTCCTGTACTGGCAAAGT
AGATTCTGAAGTTATGATACTAATGCAGCTCAACTTGACAGTAAATTCTTCAAAAAATTTTACCGTCTTA
AATTTTAAACGAAGGAAAATGTGCTACAAAAAACTTGAAGAAGTAAAAACTTCAGCCTTGGACAAAAACA
CTAGCAGAACTATTTATGATCCTGTACATGCAGCTCCAACCACTTCTACGCGTGTGTTTTATATTAGTGT
AGGGGTTTGTTGTGCAGTAATATTTCTCGTAGCAATAATATTAGCTGTTTTGCACCTTCATAGTATGAAA
AGGATTGAACTGGATGACAGCATTAGTGCCAGCAGTAGTTCCCAAGGGCTGTCTCAGCCATCCACCCAGA
CGACTCAGTATCTGAGAGCAGACACGCCCAACAATGCAACTCCTATCACCAGCTCCTTAGGTTATCCTAC
CTTGCGGATAGAGAAGAACGACTTGAGAAGTGTCACTCTTTTGGAGGCCAAAGGCAAGGTGAAGGATATA
GCAATATCCAGAGAGAGGATAACTCTAAAAGATGTACTCCAAGAAGGTACTTTTGGGCGTATTTTCCATG
GGATTTTAATAGATGAAAAAGATCCAAATAAAGAAAAACAAGCATTTGTCAAAACAGTTAAAGATCAAGC
TTCTGAAATTCAGGTGACAATGATGCTCACTGAAAGTTGTAAGCTGCGAGGTCTTCATCACAGAAATCTT
CTTCCTATTACTCATGTGTGTATAGAAGAAGGAGAAAAGCCCATGGTGATATTGCCTTACATGAATTGGG
GGAATCTTAAATTGTTTTTACGACAGTGCAAGTTAGTAGAGGCCAATAATCCACAGGCAATTTCTCAGCA
AGACCTGGTACACATGGCTATTCAGATTGCCTGTGGAATGAGCTACCTGGCCAGAAGGGAAGTCATCCAC
AAAGACCTGGCTGCCAGGAACTGTGTCATTGATGACACACTTCAAGTTAAGATCACAGACAATGCCCTCT
CCAGAGACTTGTTCCCCATGGACTATCACTGTCTGGGGGACAATGAAAACAGGCCAGTTCGTTGGATGGC
TCTTGAAAGTCTGGTTAATAACGAGTTCTCTAGCGCTAGTGATGTGTGGGCCTTTGGAGTGACGCTGTGG
GAACTCATGACTCTGGGCCAGACTCCCTACGTGGACATTGACCCCTTCGAGATGGCCGCATACCTGAAAG
ATGGTTACCGAATAGCCCAGCCAATCAACTGTCCTGATGAATTATTTGCTGTGATGGCCTGTTGCTGGGC
CTTAGATCCAGAGGAGAGGCCCAAGTTTCAGCAGCTGGTACAGTGCCTAACAGAGTTTCATGCAGCCCTG
GGGGCCTACGTCTCAGGCCTCATGGGCCCAGCTTTCTTGTACAAAGTGGTTGATATCAAGGCCGCCGACA
TCACCAGCCTGTACAAGAAAGTGGGGTGGAGCCATCCCCAGTTCGAGAAGGGCGGAGGATCTGGCGGCGG
AAGCGGCGGAGGAAGCTGGTCCCACCCTCAGTTTGAGAAAGGCACCGAGCTGGGCAGCACCATGGCCAGC
TACCCCTACGACGTGCCCGACTACGCCAAGGACAACACCGTGCCCCTGAAGCTGATCGCCCTGCTGGCCA
ACGGCGAGTTCCACTCTGGCGAGCAGCTGGGCGAGACACTGGGCATGAGCAGAGCCGCCATCAACAAGCA
CATCCAGACCCTGCGGGACTGGGGCGTGGACGTGTTCACAGTGCCCGGCAAGGGCTACAGCCTGCCCGAG
CCCATCCAGCTGCTGAACGCCAAGCAGATCCTGGGCCAGCTGGATGGCGGATCTGTGGCCGTGCTGCCCG
TGATCGACAGCACCAACCAGTATCTGCTCGACCGGATCGGCGAGCTGAAGTCCGGCGACGCCTGTATCGC
CGAGTACCAGCAGGCCGGCAGAGGCGGCAGGGGCAGAAAGTGGTTCAGCCCCTTCGGCGCCAACCTGTAC
CTGAGCATGTTCTGGAGACTGGAACAGGGCCCAGCCGCCGCTATTGGCCTGAGCCTGGTCATCGGCATCG
TGATGGCCGAGGTGCTGCGGAAGCTGGGCGCCGACAAAGTGCGCGTGAAGTGGCCCAACGACCTGTATCT
GCAGGACCGGAAGCTGGCCGGCATCCTGGTGGAACTGACCGGCAAAACAGGCGACGCCGCCCAGATCGTG
ATCGGCGCTGGCATCAACATGGCCATGCGGCGGGTGGAAGAGAGCGTGGTCAACCAGGGCTGGATCACCC
TGCAGGAAGCCGGCATCAACCTGGACCGGAACACCCTGGCCGCCATGCTGATCAGAGAGCTGAGAGCCGC
CCTGGAACTGTTCGAGCAGGAAGGCCTGGCCCCCTACCTGAGCAGATGGGAGAAGCTGGACAACTTCATC
AACCGGCCCGTGAAACTGATCATCGGCGACAAAGAGATCTTCGGCATCAGCCGGGGCATCGACAAGCAGG
GGGCCCTGCTCCTGGAACAGGACGGCATCATCAAGCCCTGGATGGGCGGCGAGATCAGCCTGCGGAGCGC
CGAGAAGTGATGACTCGAGTCTAGAGGGCCCGTTTAAACCCGCTGATCAGCCTCGACTGTGCCTTCTAGT
TGCCAGCCATCTGTTGTTTGCCCCTCCCCCGTGCCTTCCTTGACCCTGGAAGGTGCCACTCCCACTGTCC
TTTCCTAATAAAATGAGGAAATTGCATCGCATTGTCTGAGTAGGTGTCATTCTATTCTGGGGGGTGGGGT
GGGGCAGGACAGCAAGGGGGAGGATTGGGAAGACAATAGCAGGCATGCTGGGGATGCGGTGGGCTCTATG
GCTTCTGAGGCGGAAAGAACCAGCTGGGGCTCTAGGGGGTATCCCC
[124 nt withheld, positions 4317-4440]
C
[91 nt withheld, positions 4442-4532]
AGGGTGATGGTTCACGTACCTAGAAGTTCCTATTCCGAAGTTCCTATTCTCTAGAAAGTATAGGAACTTC
CTTGGCCAAAAAGCCTGAACTCACCGCGACGTCTGTCGAGAAGTTTCTGATCGAAAAGTTCGACAGCGTC
TCCGACCTGATGCAGCTCTCGGAGGGCGAAGAATCTCGTGCTTTCAGCTTCGATGTAGGAGGGCGTGGAT
ATGTCCTGCGGGTAAATAGCTGCGCCGATGGTTTCTACAAAGATCGTTATGTTTATCGGCACTTTGCATC
GGCCGCGCTCCCGATTCCGGAAGTGCTTGACATTGGGGAATTCAGCGAGAGCCTGACCTATTGCATCTCC
CGCCGTGCACAGGGTGTCACGTTGCAAGACCTGCCTGAAACCGAACTGCCCGCTGTTCTGCAGCCGGTCG
CGGAGGCCATGGATGCGATCGCTGCGGCCGATCTTAGCCAGACGAGCGGGTTCGGCCCATTCGGACCGCA
AGGAATCGGTCAATACACTACATGGCGTGATTTCATATGCGCGATTGCTGATCCCCATGTGTATCACTGG
CAAACTGTGATGGACGACACCGTCAGTGCGTCCGTCGCGCAGGCTCTCGATGAGCTGATGCTTTGGGCCG
AGGACTGCCCCGAAGTCCGGCACCTCGTGCACGCGGATTTCGGCTCCAACAATGTCCTGACGGACAATGG
CCGCATAACAGCGGTCATTGACTGGAGCGAGGCGATGTTCGGGGATTCCCAATACGAGGTCGCCAACATC
TTCTTCTGGAGGCCGTGGTTGGCTTGTATGGAGCAGCAGACGCGCTACTTCGAGCGGAGGCATCCGGAGC
TTGCAGGATCGCCGCGGCTCCGGGCGTATATGCTCCGCATTGGTCTTGACCAACTCTATCAGAGCTTGGT
TGACGGCAATTTCGATGATGCAGCTTGGGCGCAGGGTCGATGCGACGCAATCGTCCGATCCGGAGCCGGG
ACTGTCGGGCGTACACAAATCGCCCGCAGAAGCGCGGCCGTCTGGACCGATGGCTGTGTAGAAGTACTCG
CCGATAGTGGAAACCGACGCCCCAGCACTCGTCCGAGGGCAAAGGAATAGCACGTACTACGAGATTTCGA
TTCCACCGCCGCCTTCTATGAAAGGTTGGGCTTCGGAATCGTTTTCCGGGACGCCGGCTGGATGATCCTC
CAGCGCGGGGATCTCATGCTGGAGTTCTTCGCCCACCCCAACTTGTTTATTGCAGCTTATAATGGTTACA
AATAAAGCAATAGCATCACAAATTTCACAAATAAAGCATTTTTTTCACTGCATTCTAGTTGTGGTTTGTC
CAAACTCATCAATGTATCTTATCATGTCTGTATACCGTCGACCTCTAGCTAGAGCTTGGCGTAATCATGG
TCATAGCTGTTTCCTGTGTGAAATTGTTATCCGCTCACAATTCCACACAACATACGAGCCGGAAGCATAA
AGTGTAAAGCCTGGGGTGCCTAATGAGTGAGCTAACTCACATTAATTGCGTTGCGCTCACTGCCCGCTTT
CCAGTCGGGAAACCTGTCGTGCCAGCTGCATTAATGAATCGGCCAACGCGCGGGGAGAGGCGGTTTGCGT
ATTGGGCGCTCTTCCGCTTCCTCGCTCACTGACTCGCTGCGCTCGGTCGTTCGGCTGCGGCGAGCGGTAT
CAGCTCACTCAAAGGCGGTAATACGGTTATCCACAGAATCAGGGGATAACGCAGGAAAGAACATGTGAGC
AAAAGGCCAGCAAAAGGCCAGGAACCGTAAAAAGGCCGCGTTGCTGGCGTTTTTCCATAGGCTCCGCCCC
CCTGACGAGCATCACAAAAATCGACGCTCAAGTCAGAGGTGGCGAAACCCGACAGGACTATAAAGATACC
AGGCGTTTCCCCCTGGAAGCTCCCTCGTGCGCTCTCCTGTTCCGACCCTGCCGCTTACCGGATACCTGTC
CGCCTTTCTCCCTTCGGGAAGCGTGGCGCTTTCTCATAGCTCACGCTGTAGGTATCTCAGTTCGGTGTAG
GTCGTTCGCTCCAAGCTGGGCTGTGTGCACGAACCCCCCGTTCAGCCCGACCGCTGCGCCTTATCCGGTA
ACTATCGTCTTGAGTCCAACCCGGTAAGACACGACTTATCGCCACTGGCAGCAGCCACTGGTAACAGGAT
TAGCAGAGCGAGGTATGTAGGCGGTGCTACAGAGTTCTTGAAGTGGTGGCCTAACTACGGCTACACTAGA
AGAACAGTATTTGGTATCTGCGCTCTGCTGAAGCCAGTTACCTTCGGAAAAAGAGTTGGTAGCTCTTGAT
CCGGCAAACAAACCACCGCTGGTAGCGGTGGTTTTTTTGTTTGCAAGCAGCAGATTACGCGCAGAAAAAA
AGGATCTCAAGAAGATCCTTTGATCTTTTCTACGGGGTCTGACGCTCAGTGGAACGAAAACTCACGTTAA
GGGATTTTGGTCATGAGATTATCAAAAAGGATCTTCACCTAGATCCTTTTAAATTAAAAATGAAGTTTTA
AATCAATCTAAAGTATATATGAGTAAACTTGGTCTGACAGTTACCAATGCTTAATCAGTGAGGCACCTAT
CTCAGCGATCTGTCTATTTCGTTCATCCATAGTTGCCTGACTCCCCGTCGTGTAGATAACTACGATACGG
GAGGGCTTACCATCTGGCCCCAGTGCTGCAATGATACCGCGAGACCCACGCTCACCGGCTCCAGATTTAT
CAGCAATAAACCAGCCAGCCGGAAGGGCCGAGCGCAGAAGTGGTCCTGCAACTTTATCCGCCTCCATCCA
GTCTATTAATTGTTGCCGGGAAGCTAGAGTAAGTAGTTCGCCAGTTAATAGTTTGCGCAACGTTGTTGCC
ATTGCTACAGGCATCGTGGTGTCACGCTCGTCGTTTGGTATGGCTTCATTCAGCTCCGGTTCCCAACGAT
CAAGGCGAGTTACATGATCCCCCATGTTGTGCAAAAAAGCGGTTAGCTCCTTCGGTCCTCCGATCGTTGT
CAGAAGTAAGTTGGCCGCAGTGTTATCACTCATGGTTATGGCAGCACTGCATAATTCTCTTACTGTCATG
CCATCCGTAAGATGCTTTTCTGTGACTGGTGAGTACTCAACCAAGTCATTCTGAGAATAGTGTATGCGGC
GACCGAGTTGCTCTTGCCCGGCGTCAATACGGGATAATACCGCGCCACATAGCAGAACTTTAAAAGTGCT
CATCATTGGAAAACGTTCTTCGGGGCGAAAACTCTCAAGGATCTTACCGCTGTTGAGATCCAGTTCGATG
TAACCCACTCGTGCACCCAACTGATCTTCAGCATCTTTTACTTTCACCAGCGTTTCTGGGTGAGCAAAAA
CAGGAAGGCAAAATGCCGCAAAAAAGGGAATAAGGGCGACACGGAAATGTTGAATACTCATACTCTTCCT
TTTTCAATATTATTGAAGCATTTATCAGGGTTATTGTCTCATGAGCGGATACATATTTGAATGTATTTAG
AAAAATAAACAAATAGGGGTTCCGCGCACATTTCCCCGAAAAGTGCCACCTGACGTCGACGGATCGGGAG
ATCTCCCGATCCCCTATGGTGCACTCTCAGTACAATCTGCTCTGATGCCGCATAGTTAAGCCAGTATCTG
CTCCCTGCTTGT
